Addgene plasmid #64379: pRPR1_c1gRNA_RPR1t
Purpose: encodes c1 gRNA
Depositing lab: Timothy Lu. Depositing organization: Massachusetts Institute of Technology. Publication: Tunable and Multifunctional Eukaryotic Transcription Factors Based on CRISPR/Cas. Farzadfard F, Perli SD, Lu TK. ACS Synth Biol. 2013 Sep 11. 10.1021/sb400081r PubMed 23977949.
Backbone
  Vector backbone: pRS425
  Backbone size w/o insert (bp): 4000
  Total vector size (bp): 4020
  Vector type: Yeast Expression
Growth in bacteria
  Bacterial resistance: Ampicillin, 100 μg/mL
  Growth temperature: 37°C
  Growth strain: DH5alpha
  Copy number: High Copy
Gene/Insert
  Gene/Insert name: c1 gRNA
  gRNA/shRNA sequence: CTAGATATTAAAATGTCTAA
  Species: S. cerevisiae (budding yeast)
Terms and licenses: Academic/Nonprofit Terms; Industry Terms: Not Available to Industry
How to cite: pRPR1_c1gRNA_RPR1t was a gift from Timothy Lu (Addgene plasmid # 64379 ; http://n2t.net/addgene:64379 ; RRID:Addgene_64379)
