[The description below was written by a language model from this plasmid's Addgene catalogue record.]
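Description:
pRPR1_c1gRNA_RPR1t is a yeast expression plasmid built on the pRS425 backbone that encodes a single CRISPR guide RNA designated c1. pRS425 belongs to the pRS family of E. coli–yeast shuttle vectors and is generally known as a multicopy episomal plasmid carrying a 2μ origin and a LEU2 auxotrophic marker for maintenance in Saccharomyces cerevisiae. The record does not list these yeast elements explicitly, and no feature table is provided to confirm them. In bacteria the plasmid is propagated at high copy number under ampicillin selection. The catalogue gives a total size of about 4 kb, only some 20 bp larger than the stated backbone. These figures appear to count only the guide's 20-nucleotide targeting spacer as the insert and should be treated as approximate.

The payload is the c1 gRNA, with S. cerevisiae listed as the species. The promoter and terminator are not itemised in the record, but the plasmid name indicates that the guide is flanked by the promoter and terminator of RPR1. This yeast gene encodes the RNA subunit of RNase P and is transcribed by RNA polymerase III, so its regulatory elements suit the production of small, uncapped, non-polyadenylated RNAs such as guide RNAs. The plasmid encodes no Cas9 protein according to the record, so that component would have to be supplied from a separate construct.

The associated work concerns tunable and multifunctional eukaryotic transcription factors based on CRISPR/Cas. In that context the plasmid would serve to direct a Cas9-derived transcriptional regulator to the c1 target site in yeast. The record does not say which promoter or locus that site lies in.
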