>Addgene plasmid #64379 | pRPR1_c1gRNA_RPR1t | addgene partial sequence | sequence record 111508 | T7 5'-TAATACGACTCACTATAGGG-3'
GGAACAAAAGCAAATGAAGGATTTCATGCGTTTGTACTCTAATCTGGTAGAAAGATGTTTCACAGACTGT
GTCAATGACTTCACAACATCAAAGCTAACCAATAAGGAACAAACATGCATCATGAAGTGCTCAGAAAAGT
TCTTGAAGCATAGCGAACGTGTAGGGCAGCGTTTCCAAGAACAAAACGCTGCCTTGGGACAAGGCTTGGG
CCGATAAGGTGTACTGGCGTATATATATCTAATTATGTATCTCTGGTGTAGCCCATTTTTAGCATGTAAA
TATAAAGAGAAACCATATCTAATCTAACCAAATCCAAACAAAATTCAATAGTTACTATCGCTTTTTTCTT
TCTGTATCGCAAATAAGTGAAAATTAAAAAAGAAAGATTAAATTGGAAGTTGGATATGGCTCGAGAAAAA
AGCACCGACTCGGTGCCACTTTTTCAAGTTGATAACGGACTAGCCTTATTTTAACGTGCTATTTCTAGCT
CTAAAACTTAGACATTTTAATATCTAGAAGCTTCTGCCAATCGCAGCTCCCAGAGTTTCGTTCCCAGCCG
CGAGCACCACAGCGTACCATGTGCGCCACGAGGCCTCAAACGTAAAACAATCGAAACGAAAAGAAACAGA
CTATAGGGGAGTATAGAGACAGCCGGCCAATAAGAAGAGGAAAAAGAAATACTAGCGTTTATCAATGTGG
GTCGTTAACATATCCTGTTGACAATGATTACAGGTTAAAAGGTAGCGTAAGTGAATATTAACTATGGATA
TTCTTATACTTAGATAAGAGACATATAAAACACACGATGATTGATTGATTTTTATGACCAATATATGTAA
TTCGTA
